Addgene plasmid #72542: pcDNA-ET
Purpose: expresses FLAG tagged human BRD4 ET domain (608-699 aa)
Depositing lab: Christopher Vakoc. Depositing organization: Cold Spring Harbor Laboratory. Publication: NSD3-Short Is an Adaptor Protein that Couples BRD4 to the CHD8 Chromatin Remodeler. Shen C, Ipsaro JJ, Shi J, Milazzo JP, Wang E, Roe JS, Suzuki Y, Pappin DJ, Joshua-Tor L, Vakoc CR. Mol Cell. 2015 Nov 24. pii: S1097-2765(15)00824-2. doi: 10.1016/j.molcel.2015.10.033. PubMed 26626481.
Backbone
  Vector backbone: pcDNA 3
  Backbone manufacturer: Invitrogen
  Backbone size w/o insert (bp): 5400
  Total vector size (bp): 5700
  Modifications to backbone: none
  Vector type: Mammalian Expression
Growth in bacteria
  Bacterial resistance: Ampicillin, 100 μg/mL
  Growth temperature: 37°C
  Growth strain: DH5alpha
  Copy number: High Copy
Gene/Insert
  Gene/Insert name: BRD4 ET
  Species: H. sapiens (human)
  Insert size (bp): 270
  Mutation: none
  GenBank ID: NM_058243.2
  Entrez Gene: BRD4 (a.k.a. CAP, CDLS6, FSHRG4, HUNK1, HUNKI, MCAP)
  Promoter: CMV
  Tag / fusion protein: FLAG (N terminal on insert)
  Cloning method: Restriction Enzyme; 5′ cloning site BamHI (unknown if destroyed); 3′ cloning site XhoI (unknown if destroyed)
  Sequencing primers: 5′ T7
Terms and licenses: Academic/Nonprofit Terms; Industry Terms: Not Available to Industry
How to cite: pcDNA-ET was a gift from Christopher Vakoc (Addgene plasmid # 72542 ; http://n2t.net/addgene:72542 ; RRID:Addgene_72542)
