[The description below was written by a language model from this plasmid's Addgene catalogue record and pLannotate feature annotations shown in this document.]
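Description:
pcDNA-ET is a mammalian expression plasmid built on the unmodified Invitrogen pcDNA3 backbone, about 5.7 kb in total, that produces the extra-terminal (ET) domain of human BRD4 (residues 608–699) carrying an N-terminal FLAG epitope. It is maintained in E. coli as a high-copy plasmid through a ColE1/pUC-type origin and selected with ampicillin via the β-lactamase gene and its native promoter. An f1 origin is also present, which allows single-stranded DNA production. For selection in mammalian cells, the backbone carries a neomycin phosphotransferase gene driven by the SV40 enhancer/early promoter and terminated by an SV40 polyadenylation signal, conferring G418 resistance. Short annotated fragments such as ble, lacI, bom and a truncated HIV-1 LTR match are most likely backbone remnants or annotation artefacts rather than functional elements.

The roughly 270 bp BRD4 fragment was cloned between BamHI and XhoI sites, downstream of the human cytomegalovirus immediate early enhancer and promoter and upstream of the bovine growth hormone polyadenylation signal, giving strong constitutive expression after transfection. The annotated open reading frame begins with the FLAG tag, which supports detection and immunoprecipitation with anti-FLAG reagents. T7 and SP6 promoters flank the insert and can serve for sequencing or in vitro transcription. No mutations are recorded in the insert. The ET domain is a protein interaction module of BRD4, and the associated study concerns NSD3-short acting as an adaptor linking BRD4 to the CHD8 chromatin remodeler. This suggests the plasmid is used to test or map binding partners of the isolated ET domain in mammalian cells, although the record states only that it expresses the tagged domain.
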