Features (pLannotate 1.2.2; 22 found; start..end, strand, type, name):
     36..80      -  misc_feature   bom (fragment): basis of mobility region from pBR322
    235..614     +  enhancer       CMV enhancer: human cytomegalovirus immediate early enhancer
    615..818     +  promoter       CMV promoter: human cytomegalovirus (CMV) immediate early promoter
    814..847     +  LTR            5' LTR (truncated) (fragment): truncated 5' long terminal repeat (LTR) from HIV-1
    863..881     +  promoter       T7 promoter: promoter for bacteriophage T7 RNA polymerase
    913..1218    +  CDS            BRD4 (fragment): BRD4_HUMAN - Also known as HUNK1. Experimental evidence at protein level: Swiss-Prot protein existence level 1. [Isoform B]: Acts as a chromatin insulator in the DNA damage response pathway. Inhibits DNA damage response signaling by recruiting the condensin-2 complex to acetylated histones, leading to chromatin structure remodeling, insulating the region from DNA damage response by limiting spreading of histone H2AX/H2A.x phosphorylation. From Homo sapiens (Human).
    922..942     +  CDS            FLAG (fragment): FLAG® epitope tag, followed by an enterokinase cleavage site
   1252..1270    -  promoter       SP6 promoter: promoter for bacteriophage SP6 RNA polymerase
   1296..1520    +  polyA_signal   bGH poly(A) signal: bovine growth hormone polyadenylation signal
   1524..1545    +  promoter       SV40 promoter (fragment): SV40 enhancer and early promoter
   1566..1994    +  rep_origin     f1 ori (sequence partly withheld): f1 bacteriophage origin of replication; arrow indicates direction of (+) strand synthesis
   2008..2337    +  promoter       SV40 promoter: SV40 enhancer and early promoter
   2404..3195    +  CDS            neo: KKA2_KLEPN - Also known as kan, nptII. Experimental evidence at protein level: Swiss-Prot protein existence level 1. Resistance to kanamycin, neomycin, paromomycin, ribostamycin, butirosin and gentamicin B. From Klebsiella pneumoniae.
   3219..3377    +  CDS            ble (fragment): BLE_KLEPN - Experimental evidence at protein level: Swiss-Prot protein existence level 1. Binding protein with a strong affinity to the bleomycin family of antibiotics. Binds to CL990; an antimitotic-antibiotic compound. From Klebsiella pneumoniae.
   3372..3493    +  polyA_signal   SV40 poly(A) signal: SV40 polyadenylation signal
   3566..3582    -  protein_bind   lac operator: The lac repressor binds to the lac operator to inhibit transcription in E. coli. This inhibition can be relieved by adding lactose or isopropyl-β-D-thiogalactopyranoside (IPTG). lac repressor encoded by lacI
   3590..3620    -  promoter       lac promoter: promoter for the E. coli lac operon
   3635..3656    -  protein_bind   CAP binding site: CAP binding activates transcription in the presence of cAMP. E. coli catabolite activator protein
   3669..3761    -  CDS            lacI (fragment): lac repressor; lacI; The lac repressor binds to the lac operator to inhibit transcription in E. coli. This inhibition can be relieved by adding lactose or isopropyl-β-D-thiogalactopyranoside (IPTG).
   3944..4532    -  rep_origin     ori: high-copy-number ColE1/pMB1/pBR322/pUC origin of replication
   4703..5563    -  CDS            AmpR: β-lactamase; bla; confers resistance to ampicillin, carbenicillin, and related antibiotics
   5564..5668    -  promoter       AmpR promoter: bla
>Addgene plasmid #72542 | pcDNA-ET | addgene full sequence | sequence record 134913 | Addgene assembled full plasmid sequence
GACGGATCGGGAGATCTCCCGATCCCCTATGGTCGACTCTCAGTACAATCTGCTCTGATGCCGCATAGTT
AAGCCAGTATCTGCTCCCTGCTTGTGTGTTGGAGGTCGCTGAGTAGTGCGCGAGCAAAATTTAAGCTACA
ACAAGGCAAGGCTTGACCGACAATTGCATGAAGAATCTGCTTAGGGTTAGGCGTTTTGCGCTGCTTCGCG
ATGTACGGGCCAGATATACGCGTTGACATTGATTATTGACTAGTTATTAATAGTAATCAATTACGGGGTC
ATTAGTTCATAGCCCATATATGGAGTTCCGCGTTACATAACTTACGGTAAATGGCCCGCCTGGCTGACCG
CCCAACGACCCCCGCCCATTGACGTCAATAATGACGTATGTTCCCATAGTAACGCCAATAGGGACTTTCC
ATTGACGTCAATGGGTGGACTATTTACGGTAAACTGCCCACTTGGCAGTACATCAAGTGTATCATATGCC
AAGTACGCCCCCTATTGACGTCAATGACGGTAAATGGCCCGCCTGGCATTATGCCCAGTACATGACCTTA
TGGGACTTTCCTACTTGGCAGTACATCTACGTATTAGTCATCGCTATTACCATGGTGATGCGGTTTTGGC
AGTACATCAATGGGCGTGGATAGCGGTTTGACTCACGGGGATTTCCAAGTCTCCACCCCATTGACGTCAA
TGGGAGTTTGTTTTGGCACCAAAATCAACGGGACTTTCCAAAATGTCGTAACAACTCCGCCCCATTGACG
CAAATGGGCGGTAGGCGTGTACGGTGGGAGGTCTATATAAGCAGAGCTCTCTGGCTAACTAGAGAACCCA
CTGCTTACTGGCTTATCGAAATTAATACGACTCACTATAGGGAGACCCAAGCTTGGTACCGAGCTCGGAT
CTACCATGGACTACAAGGACGACGATGACAAGAAGCCTATGTCCTATGAGGAGAAGCGGCAGCTCAGCTT
GGACATCAACAAGCTCCCCGGCGAGAAGCTGGGCCGCGTGGTGCACATCATCCAGTCACGGGAGCCCTCC
CTGAAGAATTCCAACCCCGACGAGATTGAAATCGACTTTGAGACCCTGAAGCCGTCCACACTGCGTGAGC
TGGAGCGCTATGTCACCTCCTGTTTGCGGAAGAAAAGGAAACCTCAAGCTGAGAAAGTTGATGTGATTGC
CGGCTCCTCCAAGATGAAGGGCTTCTCGTAATAACTCGAGCATGCATCTAGAGGGCCCTATTCTATAGTG
TCACCTAAATGCTAGAGCTCGCTGATCAGCCTCGACTGTGCCTTCTAGTTGCCAGCCATCTGTTGTTTGC
CCCTCCCCCGTGCCTTCCTTGACCCTGGAAGGTGCCACTCCCACTGTCCTTTCCTAATAAAATGAGGAAA
TTGCATCGCATTGTCTGAGTAGGTGTCATTCTATTCTGGGGGGTGGGGTGGGGCAGGACAGCAAGGGGGA
GGATTGGGAAGACAATAGCAGGCATGCTGGGGATGCGGTGGGCTCTATGGCTTCTGAGGCGGAAAGAACC
AGCTGGGGCTCTAGGGGGTATCCCC
[124 nt withheld, positions 1566-1689]
C
[91 nt withheld, positions 1691-1781]
A
[49 nt withheld, positions 1783-1831]
CCTTTGACGTTGGAGTCCACGTTCTTT
[37 nt withheld, positions 1859-1895]
ACCCTATCTCGGTCTATTCTTTTGATTTATAAGGGATTTTGCCGATTTCGGCCTATTGGTTAAAAAATGA
GCTGATTTAACAAAAATTTAACGCGAATTAATTCTGTGGAATGTGTGTCAGTTAGGGTGTGGAAAGTCCC
CAGGCTCCCCAGCAGGCAGAAGTATGCAAAGCATGCATCTCAATTAGTCAGCAACCAGGTGTGGAAAGTC
CCCAGGCTCCCCAGCAGGCAGAAGTATGCAAAGCATGCATCTCAATTAGTCAGCAACCATAGTCCCGCCC
CTAACTCCGCCCATCCCGCCCCTAACTCCGCCCAGTTCCGCCCATTCTCCGCCCCATGGCTGACTAATTT
TTTTTATTTATGCAGAGGCCGAGGCCGCCTCTGCCTCTGAGCTATTCCAGAAGTAGTGAGGAGGCTTTTT
TGGAGGCCTAGGCTTTTGCAAAAAGCTCCCGGGAGCTTGTATATCCATTTTCGGATCTGATCAAGAGACA
GGATGAGGATCGTTTCGCATGATTGAACAAGATGGATTGCACGCAGGTTCTCCGGCCGCTTGGGTGGAGA
GGCTATTCGGCTATGACTGGGCACAACAGACAATCGGCTGCTCTGATGCCGCCGTGTTCCGGCTGTCAGC
GCAGGGGCGCCCGGTTCTTTTTGTCAAGACCGACCTGTCCGGTGCCCTGAATGAACTGCAGGACGAGGCA
GCGCGGCTATCGTGGCTGGCCACGACGGGCGTTCCTTGCGCAGCTGTGCTCGACGTTGTCACTGAAGCGG
GAAGGGACTGGCTGCTATTGGGCGAAGTGCCGGGGCAGGATCTCCTGTCATCTCACCTTGCTCCTGCCGA
GAAAGTATCCATCATGGCTGATGCAATGCGGCGGCTGCATACGCTTGATCCGGCTACCTGCCCATTCGAC
CACCAAGCGAAACATCGCATCGAGCGAGCACGTACTCGGATGGAAGCCGGTCTTGTCGATCAGGATGATC
TGGACGAAGAGCATCAGGGGCTCGCGCCAGCCGAACTGTTCGCCAGGCTCAAGGCGCGCATGCCCGACGG
CGAGGATCTCGTCGTGACCCATGGCGATGCCTGCTTGCCGAATATCATGGTGGAAAATGGCCGCTTTTCT
GGATTCATCGACTGTGGCCGGCTGGGTGTGGCGGACCGCTATCAGGACATAGCGTTGGCTACCCGTGATA
TTGCTGAAGAGCTTGGCGGCGAATGGGCTGACCGCTTCCTCGTGCTTTACGGTATCGCCGCTCCCGATTC
GCAGCGCATCGCCTTCTATCGCCTTCTTGACGAGTTCTTCTGAGCGGGACTCTGGGGTTCGAAATGACCG
ACCAAGCGACGCCCAACCTGCCATCACGAGATTTCGATTCCACCGCCGCCTTCTATGAAAGGTTGGGCTT
CGGAATCGTTTTCCGGGACGCCGGCTGGATGATCCTCCAGCGCGGGGATCTCATGCTGGAGTTCTTCGCC
CACCCCAACTTGTTTATTGCAGCTTATAATGGTTACAAATAAAGCAATAGCATCACAAATTTCACAAATA
AAGCATTTTTTTCACTGCATTCTAGTTGTGGTTTGTCCAAACTCATCAATGTATCTTATCATGTCTGTAT
ACCGTCGACCTCTAGCTAGAGCTTGGCGTAATCATGGTCATAGCTGTTTCCTGTGTGAAATTGTTATCCG
CTCACAATTCCACACAACATACGAGCCGGAAGCATAAAGTGTAAAGCCTGGGGTGCCTAATGAGTGAGCT
AACTCACATTAATTGCGTTGCGCTCACTGCCCGCTTTCCAGTCGGGAAACCTGTCGTGCCAGCTGCATTA
ATGAATCGGCCAACGCGCGGGGAGAGGCGGTTTGCGTATTGGGCGCTCTTCCGCTTCCTCGCTCACTGAC
TCGCTGCGCTCGGTCGTTCGGCTGCGGCGAGCGGTATCAGCTCACTCAAAGGCGGTAATACGGTTATCCA
CAGAATCAGGGGATAACGCAGGAAAGAACATGTGAGCAAAAGGCCAGCAAAAGGCCAGGAACCGTAAAAA
GGCCGCGTTGCTGGCGTTTTTCCATAGGCTCCGCCCCCCTGACGAGCATCACAAAAATCGACGCTCAAGT
CAGAGGTGGCGAAACCCGACAGGACTATAAAGATACCAGGCGTTTCCCCCTGGAAGCTCCCTCGTGCGCT
CTCCTGTTCCGACCCTGCCGCTTACCGGATACCTGTCCGCCTTTCTCCCTTCGGGAAGCGTGGCGCTTTC
TCAATGCTCACGCTGTAGGTATCTCAGTTCGGTGTAGGTCGTTCGCTCCAAGCTGGGCTGTGTGCACGAA
CCCCCCGTTCAGCCCGACCGCTGCGCCTTATCCGGTAACTATCGTCTTGAGTCCAACCCGGTAAGACACG
ACTTATCGCCACTGGCAGCAGCCACTGGTAACAGGATTAGCAGAGCGAGGTATGTAGGCGGTGCTACAGA
GTTCTTGAAGTGGTGGCCTAACTACGGCTACACTAGAAGGACAGTATTTGGTATCTGCGCTCTGCTGAAG
CCAGTTACCTTCGGAAAAAGAGTTGGTAGCTCTTGATCCGGCAAACAAACCACCGCTGGTAGCGGTGGTT
TTTTTGTTTGCAAGCAGCAGATTACGCGCAGAAAAAAAGGATCTCAAGAAGATCCTTTGATCTTTTCTAC
GGGGTCTGACGCTCAGTGGAACGAAAACTCACGTTAAGGGATTTTGGTCATGAGATTATCAAAAAGGATC
TTCACCTAGATCCTTTTAAATTAAAAATGAAGTTTTAAATCAATCTAAAGTATATATGAGTAAACTTGGT
CTGACAGTTACCAATGCTTAATCAGTGAGGCACCTATCTCAGCGATCTGTCTATTTCGTTCATCCATAGT
TGCCTGACTCCCCGTCGTGTAGATAACTACGATACGGGAGGGCTTACCATCTGGCCCCAGTGCTGCAATG
ATACCGCGAGACCCACGCTCACCGGCTCCAGATTTATCAGCAATAAACCAGCCAGCCGGAAGGGCCGAGC
GCAGAAGTGGTCCTGCAACTTTATCCGCCTCCATCCAGTCTATTAATTGTTGCCGGGAAGCTAGAGTAAG
TAGTTCGCCAGTTAATAGTTTGCGCAACGTTGTTGCCATTGCTACAGGCATCGTGGTGTCACGCTCGTCG
TTTGGTATGGCTTCATTCAGCTCCGGTTCCCAACGATCAAGGCGAGTTACATGATCCCCCATGTTGTGCA
AAAAAGCGGTTAGCTCCTTCGGTCCTCCGATCGTTGTCAGAAGTAAGTTGGCCGCAGTGTTATCACTCAT
GGTTATGGCAGCACTGCATAATTCTCTTACTGTCATGCCATCCGTAAGATGCTTTTCTGTGACTGGTGAG
TACTCAACCAAGTCATTCTGAGAATAGTGTATGCGGCGACCGAGTTGCTCTTGCCCGGCGTCAATACGGG
ATAATACCGCGCCACATAGCAGAACTTTAAAAGTGCTCATCATTGGAAAACGTTCTTCGGGGCGAAAACT
CTCAAGGATCTTACCGCTGTTGAGATCCAGTTCGATGTAACCCACTCGTGCACCCAACTGATCTTCAGCA
TCTTTTACTTTCACCAGCGTTTCTGGGTGAGCAAAAACAGGAAGGCAAAATGCCGCAAAAAAGGGAATAA
GGGCGACACGGAAATGTTGAATACTCATACTCTTCCTTTTTCAATATTATTGAAGCATTTATCAGGGTTA
TTGTCTCATGAGCGGATACATATTTGAATGTATTTAGAAAAATAAACAAATAGGGGTTCCGCGCACATTT
CCCCGAAAAGTGCCACCTGACGTC
