>Addgene plasmid #72542 | pcDNA-ET | depositor partial sequence | sequence record 132961 | pcDNA-ET sequence 1068 bps
NNNNNNNNCGAGCTCGGNTCTACCATGGNCTACAAGGACGACGATGACAAGAAGCCTATGTCCTATGAGG
AGAAGCGGCAGCTCAGCTTGGACATCAACAAGCTCCCCGGCGAGAAGCTGGGCCGCGTGGTGCACATCAT
CCAGTCACGGGAGCCCTCCCTGAAGAATTCCAACCCCGACGAGATTGAAATCGACTTTGAGACCCTGAAG
CCGTCCACACTGCGTGAGCTGGAGCGCTATGTCACCTCCTGTTTGCGGAAGAAAAGGAAACCTCAAGCTG
AGAAAGTTGATGTGATTGCCGGCTCCTCCAAGATGAAGGGCTTCTCGTAATAACTCGAGCATGCATCTAG
AGGGCCCTATTCTATAGTGTCACCTAAATGCTAGAGCTCGCTGATCAGCCTCGACTGTGCCTTCTAGTTG
CCAGCCATCTGTTGTTTGCCCCTCCCCCGTGCCTTCCTTGACCCTGGAAGGTGCCACTCCCACTGTCCTT
TCCTAATAAAATGAGGAAATTGCATCGCATTGTCTGAGTAGGTGTCATTCTATTCTGGGGGGTGGGGTGG
GGCAGGACAGCAAGGGGGAGGATTGGGAAGACAATAGCAGGCATGCTGGGGATGCGGTGGGCTCTATGGC
TTCTGAGGCGGAAAGAACCAGCTGGGGCTCTAGGGGGTATCCCC
[124 nt withheld, positions 675-798]
C
[83 nt withheld, positions 800-882]
NCTTGATTAGGGTGATGGTTCACGTANNGGGCCATCGCCCTGATAGACGGTTTTNCNCCNTTTGACGTTG
GANNCCACGTTCTTTAATANTGGACTCTTGTTCCAAACTGGAANNNNNCNCAACCNTATCTCGGTCTATT
CTTTNGATTANAAGGNNTTNNNCNNATTNCGGNNNNNNNTNNAANN
