>Addgene plasmid #72542 | pcDNA-ET | addgene partial sequence | sequence record 135203 | CMV-F 5'-CGCAAATGGGCGGTAGGCGTG-3'
CTATATAAGCAGAGCTCTCTGGCTAACTAGAGAACCCACTGCTTACTGGCTTATCGAAATTAATACGACT
CACTATAGGGAGACCCAAGCTTGGTACCGAGCTCGGATCTACCATGGACTACAAGGACGACGATGACAAG
AAGCCTATGTCCTATGAGGAGAAGCGGCAGCTCAGCTTGGACATCAACAAGCTCCCCGGCGAGAAGCTGG
GCCGCGTGGTGCACATCATCCAGTCACGGGAGCCCTCCCTGAAGAATTCCAACCCCGACGAGATTGAAAT
CGACTTTGAGACCCTGAAGCCGTCCACACTGCGTGAGCTGGAGCGCTATGTCACCTCCTGTTTGCGGAAG
AAAAGGAAACCTCAAGCTGAGAAAGTTGATGTGATTGCCGGCTCCTCCAAGATGAAGGGCTTCTCGTAAT
AACTCGAGCATGCATCTAGAGGGCCCTATTCTATAGTGTCACCTAAATGCTAGAGCTCGCTGATCAGCCT
CGACTGTGCCTTCTAGTTGCCAGCCATCTGTTGTTTGCCCCTCCCCCGTGCCTTCCTTGACCCTGGAAGG
TGCCACTCCCACTGTCCTTTCCTAATAAAATGAGGAAATTGCATCGCATTGTCTGAGTAGGTGTCATTCT
ATTCTGGGGGGTGGGGTGGGGCAGGACAGCAAGGGGGAGGATTGGGAAGACAATAGCAGGCATGCTGGGG
ATGCGGTGGGCTCTATGGCTTCTGAGGCGGAAAGAACCAGCTGGGGCTCTAGGGGGTATCCCC
[124 nt withheld, positions 764-887]
CGCCGGCTTTCCCCGTCAAGCTCTAAATCGGG
