>Addgene plasmid #72542 | pcDNA-ET | addgene partial sequence | sequence record 135204 | Neo-R 5'-GCCCAGTCATAGCCGAATAG-3'
GCGGCCGGAGAACCTGCGTGCAATCCATCTTGTTCAATCATGCGAAACGATCCTCATCCTGTCTCTTGAT
CAGATCCGAAAATGGATATACAAGCTCCCGGGAGCTTTTTGCAAAAGCCTAGGCCTCCAAAAAAGCCTCC
TCACTACTTCTGGAATAGCTCAGAGGCAGAGGCGGCCTCGGCCTCTGCATAAATAAAAAAAATTAGTCAG
CCATGGGGCGGAGAATGGGCGGAACTGGGCGGAGTTAGGGGCGGGATGGGCGGAGTTAGGGGCGGGACTA
TGGTTGCTGACTAATTGAGATGCATGCTTTGCATACTTCTGCCTGCTGGGGAGCCTGGGGACTTTCCACA
CCTGGTTGCTGACTAATTGAGATGCATGCTTTGCATACTTCTGCCTGCTGGGGAGCCTGGGGACTTTCCA
CACCCTAACTGACACACATTCCACAGAATTAATTCGCGTTAAATTTTTGTTAAATCAGCTCATTTTTTAA
CCAATAGGCCGAAATCGGCAAAATCCCTTATAAATCAAAAGAATAGACCGAGATAGGGT
[37 nt withheld, positions 550-586]
AAAGAACGTGGACTCCAACGTCAAAGG
[49 nt withheld, positions 614-662]
T
[91 nt withheld, positions 664-754]
G
[124 nt withheld, positions 756-879]
GGGGATACCCCCTAGAGCCCCAGCTGGTTCTTTCCGCCTCAGAAGCCATAGAGCCCACCGCATCCCCAGC
ATGCCTGCTATTGTCTTCCCAATCCTCCCCCTTGCTGTCCTGCCCCACCCCACCCC
